>Addgene plasmid #103654 | LSB-hsa-miR-571 | depositor full sequence | sequence record 196356 | Full Sequence
AATTGAGGGGATAACGCAGGAAAGAACATGTGAGCAAAAGGCCAGCAAAAGGCCAGGAACCGTAAAAAGG
CCGCGTTGCTGGCGTTTTTCCATAGGCTCCGCCCCCCTGACGAGCATCACAAAAATCGACGCTCAAGTCA
GAGGTGGCGAAACCCGACAGGACTATAAAGATACCAGGCGTTTCCCCCTGGAAGCTCCCTCGTGCGCTCT
CCTGTTCCGACCCTGCCGCTTACCGGATACCTGTCCGCCTTTCTCCCTTCGGGAAGCGTGGCGCTTTCTC
ATAGCTCACGCTGTAGGTATCTCAGTTCGGTGTAGGTCGTTCGCTCCAAGCTGGGCTGTGTGCACGAACC
CCCCGTTCAGCCCGACCGCTGCGCCTTATCCGGTAACTATCGTCTTGAGTCCAACCCGGTAAGACACGAC
TTATCGCCACTGGCAGCAGCCACTGGTAACAGGATTAGCAGAGCGAGGTATGTAGGCGGTGCTACAGAGT
TCTTGAAGTGGTGGCCTAACTACGGCTACACTAGAAGAACAGTATTTGGTATCTGCGCTCTGCTGAAGCC
AGTTACCTTCGGAAAAAGAGTTGGTAGCTCTTGATCCGGCAAACAAACCACCGCTGGTAGCGGTGGTTTT
TTTGTTTGCAAGCAGCAGATTACGCGCAGAAAAAAAGGATCTCAAGAAGATCCTTTGATCTTTTCTACGG
GGTCTGACGCTCAGTGGAACGAAAACTCACGTTAAGGGATTTTGGTCATGAGATTATCAAAAAGGATCTT
CACCTAGATCCTTTTAAATTAAAAATGAAGTTTTAAATCAATCTAAAGTATATATGAGTAAACTTGGTCT
GACAGTTACCAATGCTTAATCAGTGAGGCACCTATCTCAGCGATCTGTCTATTTCGTTCATCCATAGTTG
CCTGACTCCCCGTCGTGTAGATAACTACGATACGGGAGGGCTTACCATCTGGCCCCAGTGCTGCAATGAT
ACCGCGAGAACCACGCTCACCGGCTCCAGATTTATCAGCAATAAACCAGCCAGCCGGAAGGGCCGAGCGC
AGAAGTGGTCCTGCAACTTTATCCGCCTCCATCCAGTCTATTAATTGTTGCCGGGAAGCTAGAGTAAGTA
GTTCGCCAGTTAATAGTTTGCGCAACGTTGTTGCCATTGCTACAGGCATCGTGGTGTCACGCTCGTCGTT
TGGTATGGCTTCATTCAGCTCCGGTTCCCAACGATCAAGGCGAGTTACATGATCCCCCATGTTGTGCAAA
AAAGCGGTTAGCTCCTTCGGTCCTCCGATCGTTGTCAGAAGTAAGTTGGCCGCAGTGTTATCACTCATGG
TTATGGCAGCACTGCATAATTCTCTTACTGTCATGCCATCCGTAAGATGCTTTTCTGTGACTGGTGAGTA
CTCAACCAAGTCATTCTGAGAATAGTGTATGCGGCGACCGAGTTGCTCTTGCCCGGCGTCAATACGGGAT
AATACCGCGCCACATAGCAGAACTTTAAAAGTGCTCATCATTGGAAAACGTTCTTCGGGGCGAAAACTCT
CAAGGATCTTACCGCTGTTGAGATCCAGTTCGATGTAACCCACTCGTGCACCCAACTGATCTTCAGCATC
TTTTACTTTCACCAGCGTTTCTGGGTGAGCAAAAACAGGAAGGCAAAATGCCGCAAAAAAGGGAATAAGG
GCGACACGGAAATGTTGAATACTCATACTCTTCCTTTTTCAATATTATTGAAGCATTTATCAGGGTTATT
GTCTCATGAGCGGATACATATTTGAATGTAGCTCCGAATTTCTCGAGGGCTTGTCGACGACGGCGGTCTC
CGTCGTCAGGATCATGAATTCGACCCGCCTGCCACCATGACCGAGTACAAGCCCACGGTGCGCCTCGCCA
CCCGCGACGACGTCCCCCGGGCCGTACGCACCCTCGCCGCCGCGTTCGCCGACTACCCCGCCACGCGCCA
CACCGTCGACCCGGACCGCCACATCGAGCGGGTCACCGAGCTGCAAGAACTCTTCCTCACGCGCGTCGGG
CTCGACATCGGCAAGGTGTGGGTCGCGGACGACGGCGCCGCGGTGGCGGTCTGGACCACGCCGGAGAGCG
TCGAAGCGGGGGCGGTGTTCGCCGAGATCGGCCCGCGCATGGCCGAGTTGAGCGGTTCCCGGCTGGCCGC
GCAGCAACAGATGGAAGGCCTCCTGGCGCCGCACCGGCCCAAGGAGCCCGCGTGGTTCCTGGCCACCGTC
GGCGTCTCGCCCGACCACCAGGGCAAGGGTCTGGGCAGCGCCGTCGTGCTCCCCGGAGTGGAGGCGGCCG
AGCGCGCCGGGGTGCCCGCCTTCCTGGAGACATCCGCGCCCCGCAACCTCCCCTTCTACGAGCGGCTCGG
CTTCACCGTCACCGCCGACGTCGAGGTGCCCGAAGGACCGCGCACCTGGTGCATGACCCGCAAGCCCGGT
GCCTGATACGCGTGAATTCACTCCTCAGGTGCAGGCTGCCTATCAGAAGGTGGTGGCTGGTGTGGCCAAT
GCCCTGGCTCACAAATACCACTGAGATCTTTTTCCCTCTGCCAAAAATTATGGGGACATCATGAAGCCCC
TTGAGCATCTGACTTCTGGCTAATAAAGGAAATTTATTTTCATTGCAATAGTGTGTTGGAATTTTTTGTG
TCTCTCACTCGGAAGGACATATGGGAGGGCAAATCATTTAAAACATCAGAATGAGTATTTGGTTTAGAGT
TTGGCAACATATGCCCATATGCTGGCTGCCATGAACAAAGGTTGGCTATAAAGAGGTCATCAGTATATGA
AACAGCCCCCTGCTGTCCATTCCTTATTCCATAGAAAAGCCTTGACTTGAGGTTAGATTTTTTTTATATT
TTGTTTTGTGTTATTTTTTTCTTTAACATCCCTAAAATTTTCCTTACATGTTTTACTAGCCAGATTTTTC
CTCCTCTCCTGACTACTCCCAGTCATAGCTGTCCCTCTTCTCTTATGGAGATCCCTCGACCTGCAGCCCA
AGCTTGAATTCTCTAGAATTACCCTGTTATCCCTATGCTTGGTTTACCGAGCTCTTATTGGTTTTCAAAC
TTCATTGACTGTGCCCAACGCGCCTGGGAGCTCACGGGGACAGCCCCCCCCCAAAGCCCCCAGGGATGTA
ATTACGTCCCTCCCCCGCTAGGGGGCAGCAGCGAGCCGCCCGGGGCTCCGCTCCGGTCCGGCGCTCCCCC
CGCATCCCCGAGCCGGCAGCGTGCGGGGACAGCCCGGGCACGGGGAAGGTGGCACGGGATCGCTTTCCTC
TGAACGCTTCTCGCTGCTCTTTGAGCCTGCAGACACCTGGGGGGATACGGGGAAAAAGCTAGGCTGAAAG
ACCGGTTCTTAGAATGACACGCGCCTGGGAGCTCACGGGGACAGCCCCCCCCCAAAGCCCCCAGGGATGT
AATTACGTCCCTCCCCCGCTAGGGGGCAGCAGCGAGCCGCCCGGGGCTCCGCTCCGGTCCGGCGCTCCCC
CCGCATCCCCGAGCCGGCAGCGTGCGGGGACAGCCCGGGCACGGGGAAGGTGGCACGGGATCGCTTTCCT
CTGAACGCTTCTCGCTGCTCTTTGAGCCTGCAGACACCTGGGGGGATACGGGGAAAAAGCTAACTTCTGA
GACGACAACTTTGTATAGAAAAGTTGGCTCCGAATTCGCCCTTGACAGCAGAGATCCAGTTTGGTTAATT
AATTGGCTCCGGTGCCCGTCAGTGGGCAGAGCGCACATCGCCCACAGTCCCCGAGAAGTTGTGGGGAGGG
GTCGGCAATTGAACCGGTGCCTAGAGAAGGTGGCGCGGGGTAAACTGGGAAAGTGATGTCGTGTACTGGC
TCCGCCTTTTTCCCGAGGGTGGGGGAGAACCGTATATAAGTGCAGTAGTCGCCGTGAACGTTCTTTTTCG
CAACGGGTTTGCCGCCAGAACACAGGTAAGTGCCGTGTGTGGTTCCCGCGGGCCTGGCCTCTTTACGGGT
TATGGCCCTTGCGTGCCTTGAATTACTTCCACCTGGCTGCAGTACGTGATTCTTGATCCCGAGCTTCGGG
TTGGAAGTGGGTGGGAGAGTTCGAGGCCTTGCGCTTAAGGAGCCCCTTCGCCTCGTGCTTGAGTTGAGGC
CTGGCCTGGGCGCTGGGGCCGCCGCGTGCGAATCTGGTGGCACCTTCGCGCCTGTCTCGCTGCTTTCGAT
AAGTCTCTAGCCATTTAAAATTTTTGATGACCTGCTGCGACGCTTTTTTTCTGGCAAGATAGTCTTGTAA
ATGCGGGCCAAGATCTGCACACTGGTATTTCGGTTTTTGGGGCCGCGGGCGGCGACGGGGCCCGTGCGTC
CCAGCGCACATGTTCGGCGAGGCGGGGCCTGCGAGCGCGGCCACCGAGAATCGGACGGGGGTAGTCTCAA
GCTGGCCGGCCTGCTCTGGTGCCTGGCCTCGCGCCGCCGTGTATCGCCCCGCCCTGGGCGGCAAGGCTGG
CCCGGTCGGCACCAGTTGCGTGAGCGGAAAGATGGCCGCTTCCCGGCCCTGCTGCAGGGAGCTCAAAATG
GAGGACGCGGCGCTCGGGAGAGCGGGCGGGTGAGTCACCCACACAAAGGAAAAGGGCCTTTCCGTCCTCA
GCCGTCGCTTCATGTGACTCCACGGAGTACCGGGCGCCGTCCAGGCACCTCGATTAGTTCTCGAGCTTTT
GGAGTACGTCGTCTTTAGGTTGGGGGGAGGGGTTTTATGCGATGGAGTTTCCCCACACTGAGTGGGTGGA
GACTGAAGTTAGGCCAGCTTGGCACTTGATGTAATTCTCCTTGGAATTTGCCCTTTTTGAGTTTGGATCT
TGGTTCATTCTCAAGCCTCAGACAGTGGTTCAAAGTTTTTTTCTTCCATTTCAGGTGTCGTGAGAAGGGC
GAATTCGACCCAAGTTTGTACAAAAAAGCAGGCTGGATCCAGGTGCCACCATGGTGAGCGAGCTGATTAA
GGAGAACATGCACATGAAGCTGTACATGGAGGGCACCGTGAACAACCACCACTTCAAGTGCACATCCGAG
GGCGAAGGCAAGCCCTACGAGGGCACCCAGACCATGAGAATCAAGGCGGTCGAGGGCGGCCCTCTCCCCT
TCGCCTTCGACATCCTGGCTACCAGCTTCATGTACGGCAGCAAAACCTTCATCAACCACACCCAGGGCAT
CCCCGACTTCTTTAAGCAGTCCTTCCCCGAGGGCTTCACATGGGAGAGAGTCACCACATACGAAGATGGG
GGCGTGCTGACCGCTACCCAGGACACCAGCCTCCAGGACGGCTGCCTCATCTACAACGTCAAGATCAGAG
GGGTGAACTTCCCATCCAACGGCCCTGTGATGCAGAAGAAAACACTCGGCTGGGAGGCCTCCACCGAGAC
ACTGTACCCCGCTGACGGCGGCCTGGAAGGCAGAGCCGACATGGCCCTGAAGCTCGTGGGCGGGGGCCAC
CTGATCTGCAACCTTAAGACCACATACAGATCCAAGAAACCCGCTAAGAACCTCAAGATGCCCGGCGTCT
ACTATGTGGACAGGAGACTGGAAAGAATCAAGGAGGCCGACAAAGAGACATACGTCGAGCAGCACGAGGT
GGCTGTGGCCAGATACTGCGACCTCCCTAGCAAACTGGGGCACAAACTTAATTGAGAATTCTACCACCCA
GCTTTCTTGTACAAAGTGGTACGTCTCAAGACCAGAGGTCTCTGCTTGGGAACGGCTCACTCAGATGGCC
AACTCACTCACTCAGATGGCCAACTCACTCACTCAGATGGCCAACTCACTCACTCAGATGGCCAACTCAC
AACCAGAAGAGACCTGTGCTTCACTCCTCAGGTGCAGGCTGCCTATCAGAAGGTGGTGGCTGGTGTGGCC
AATGCCCTGGCTCACAAATACCACTGAGATCTTTTTCCCTCTGCCAAAAATTATGGGGACATCATGAAGC
CCCTTGAGCATCTGACTTCTGGCTAATAAAGGAAATTTATTTTCATTGCAATAGTGTGTTGGAATTTTTT
GTGTCTCTCACTCGGAAGGACATATGGGAGGGCAAATCATTTAAAACATCAGAATGAGTATTTGGTTTAG
AGTTTGGCAACATATGCCCATATGCTGGCTGCCATGAACAAAGGTTGGCTATAAAGAGGTCATCAGTATA
TGAAACAGCCCCCTGCTGTCCATTCCTTATTCCATAGAAAAGCCTTGACTTGAGGTTAGATTTTTTTTAT
ATTTTGTTTTGTGTTATTTTTTTCTTTAACATCCCTAAAATTTTCCTTACATGTTTTACTAGCCAGATTT
TTCCTCCTCTCCTGACTACTCCCAGTCATAGCTGTCCCTCTTCTCTTATGGAGATCCCGAGCGGTGCGTT
TTTATGCTTGTAGTATTGTATAATGTTTTTAAGATCCAAGCTTCTGACCTCTTCTCTTCCTCCCACAGGG
CCTCGAGACAATTGCATCGATGGTACCAGTGAAAGTCTGCAATGAATTCGAGTTGGCGCGCCTGTCATTC
TAAATCTCTCTTTCAGCCTAAAGCTTTTTCCCCGTATCCCCCCAGGTGTCTGCAGGCTCAAAGAGCAGCG
AGAAGCGTTCAGAGGAAAGCGATCCCGTGCCACCTTCCCCGTGCCCGGGCTGTCCCCGCACGCTGCCGGC
TCGGGGATGCGGGGGGAGCGCCGGACCGGAGCGGAGCCCCGGGCGGCTCGCTGCTGCCCCCTAGCGGGGG
AGGGACGTAATTACATCCCTGGGGGCTTTGGGAGGGGGCTGTCCCCGTGAGCTCCCAGGCGCGCCTGTCA
TTCTAAATCTCTCTTTCAGCCTAAAGCTTTTTCCCCGTATCCCCCCAGGTGTCTGCAGGCTCAAAGAGCA
GCGAGAAGCGTTCAGAGGAAAGCGATCCCGTGCCACCTTCCCCGTGCCCGGGCTGTCCCCGCACGCTGCC
GGCTCGGGGATGCGGGGGGAGCGCCGGACCGGAGCGGAGCCCCGGGCGGCTCGCTGCTGCCCCCTAGCGG
GGGAGGGACGTAATTACATCCCTGGGGGCTTTGGGGGGGGGCTGTCCCCGTGAGCTCCCAGGCGCGCCAA
CTCGGTACCGTATCGATGTCGACGTTAACGCTAGTGATATCAACTTTGTATAGAAAAGTTGGCTCCGAAT
TCGCCCTTGACAGCAGAGATCCAGTTTGGTTAATTAATTGGCTCCGGTGCCCGTCAGTGGGCAGAGCGCA
CATCGCCCACAGTCCCCGAGAAGTTGTGGGGAGGGGTCGGCAATTGAACCGGTGCCTAGAGAAGGTGGCG
CGGGGTAAACTGGGAAAGTGATGTCGTGTACTGGCTCCGCCTTTTTCCCGAGGGTGGGGGAGAACCGTAT
ATAAGTGCAGTAGTCGCCGTGAACGTTCTTTTTCGCAACGGGTTTGCCGCCAGAACACAGGTAAGTGCCG
TGTGTGGTTCCCGCGGGCCTGGCCTCTTTACGGGTTATGGCCCTTGCGTGCCTTGAATTACTTCCACCTG
GCTGCAGTACGTGATTCTTGATCCCGAGCTTCGGGTTGGAAGTGGGTGGGAGAGTTCGAGGCCTTGCGCT
TAAGGAGCCCCTTCGCCTCGTGCTTGAGTTGAGGCCTGGCCTGGGCGCTGGGGCCGCCGCGTGCGAATCT
GGTGGCACCTTCGCGCCTGTCTCGCTGCTTTCGATAAGTCTCTAGCCATTTAAAATTTTTGATGACCTGC
TGCGACGCTTTTTTTCTGGCAAGATAGTCTTGTAAATGCGGGCCAAGATCTGCACACTGGTATTTCGGTT
TTTGGGGCCGCGGGCGGCGACGGGGCCCGTGCGTCCCAGCGCACATGTTCGGCGAGGCGGGGCCTGCGAG
CGCGGCCACCGAGAATCGGACGGGGGTAGTCTCAAGCTGGCCGGCCTGCTCTGGTGCCTGGCCTCGCGCC
GCCGTGTATCGCCCCGCCCTGGGCGGCAAGGCTGGCCCGGTCGGCACCAGTTGCGTGAGCGGAAAGATGG
CCGCTTCCCGGCCCTGCTGCAGGGAGCTCAAAATGGAGGACGCGGCGCTCGGGAGAGCGGGCGGGTGAGT
CACCCACACAAAGGAAAAGGGCCTTTCCGTCCTCAGCCGTCGCTTCATGTGACTCCACGGAGTACCGGGC
GCCGTCCAGGCACCTCGATTAGTTCTCGAGCTTTTGGAGTACGTCGTCTTTAGGTTGGGGGGAGGGGTTT
TATGCGATGGAGTTTCCCCACACTGAGTGGGTGGAGACTGAAGTTAGGCCAGCTTGGCACTTGATGTAAT
TCTCCTTGGAATTTGCCCTTTTTGAGTTTGGATCTTGGTTCATTCTCAAGCCTCAGACAGTGGTTCAAAG
TTTTTTTCTTCCATTTCAGGTGTCGTGAGAAGGGCGAATTCGACCCAAGTTTGTACAAAAAAGCAGGCTC
GCCACCATGGTGAGCAAGGGCGAGGAGCTGTTCACCGGGGTGGTGCCCATCCTGGTCGAGCTGGACGGCG
ACGTAAACGGCCACAAGTTCAGCGTGAGGGGCGAGGGCGAGGGCGATGCCACCAACGGCAAGCTGACCCT
GAAGTTCATCTGCACCACCGGCAAGCTGCCCGTGCCCTGGCCCACCCTCGTGACCACCCTGAGCCACGGC
GTGCAGTGCTTCGCCCGCTACCCCGACCACATGAAGCAGCACGACTTCTTCAAGTCCGCCATGCCCGAAG
GCTACGTCCAGGAGCGCACCATCTTCTTCAAGGACGACGGCACCTACAAGACCCGCGCCGAGGTGAAGTT
CGAGGGCGACACCCTAGTGAACCGCATCGAGCTGAAGGGCGTCGACTTCAAGGAGGACGGCAACATCCTG
GGGCACAAGCTGGAGTACAACTTCAACAGCCACAACATCTATATCATGGCCGTCAAGCAGAAGAACGGCA
TCAAGGTGAACTTCAAGATCCGCCACAACGTGGAGGACGGCAGCGTGCAGCTCGCCGACCACTACCAGCA
GAACACCCCCATCGGCGACGGCCCCGTGCTGCTGCCCGACAGCCACTACCTGAGCACCCAGTCCGTGCTG
AGCAAAGACCCCAACGAGAAGCGCGATCACATGGTCCTGCTGGAGTTCCGCACCGCCGCCGGGATCACTC
TCGGCATGGACGAGCTGTACAAGTAATACCACCCAGCTTTCTTGTACAAAGTGGTACGCGTGAATTCACT
CCTCAGGTGCAGGCTGCCTATCAGAAGGTGGTGGCTGGTGTGGCCAATGCCCTGGCTCACAAATACCACT
GAGATCTTTTTCCCTCTGCCAAAAATTATGGGGACATCATGAAGCCCCTTGAGCATCTGACTTCTGGCTA
ATAAAGGAAATTTATTTTCATTGCAATAGTGTGTTGGAATTTTTTGTGTCTCTCACTCGGAAGGACATAT
GGGAGGGCAAATCATTTAAAACATCAGAATGAGTATTTGGTTTAGAGTTTGGCAACATATGCCCATATGC
TGGCTGCCATGAACAAAGGTTGGCTATAAAGAGGTCATCAGTATATGAAACAGCCCCCTGCTGTCCATTC
CTTATTCCATAGAAAAGCCTTGACTTGAGGTTAGATTTTTTTTATATTTTGTTTTGTGTTATTTTTTTCT
TTAACATCCCTAAAATTTTCCTTACATGTTTTACTAGCCAGATTTTTCCTCCTCTCCTGACTACTCCCAG
TCATAGCTGTCCCTCTTCTCTTATGGAGATCCCTCGACCTGCAGCCCAAGCTTGGCGTAATCATGGTCAT
AGCTGTTTCCTGTGTGAAATTGTTATCCGCTCACAATTCCACACAACATACGAGCCGGAAGCATAAAGTG
TAAAGCCTGGGGTGCCTAATGAGTGAGCTAACTCACATTAATTGCGTTGCGCTCACTGCCCGCTTTCCAG
TCGGGAAACCTGTCGTGCCAGCGGATCGACAGTACTAAGCTTGGTCTAATACCCAATCTCTCGTCTTATC
CAGATGTTTTATACGCCTCTGGCCCGTGTCTCAAAATCTCTGATGTTACATTGCACAAGATAAAATAATA
TCATCATGAACAATAAAACTGTCTGCTTACATAAACAGTAATACAAGGGGTGTTATGAGCCATATTCAAC
GGGAAACGTCGAGGCCGCGATTAAATTCCAACATGGATGCTGATTTATATGGGTATAAATGGGCTCGCGA
TAATGTCGGGCAATCAGGTGCGACAATCTATCGCTTGTATGGGAAGCCCGATGCGCCAGAGTTGTTTCTG
AAACATGGCAAAGGTAGCGTTGCCAATGATGTTACAGATGAGATGGTCAGACTAAACTGGCTGACGGAAT
TTATGCCTCTTCCGACCATCAAGCATTTTATCCGTACTCCTGATGATGCATGGTTACTCACCACTGCGAT
CCCCGGAAAAACAGCATTCCAGGTATTAGAAGAATATCCTGATTCAGGTGAAAATATTGTTGATGCGCTG
GCAGTGTTCCTGCGCCGGTTGCATTCGATTCCTGTTTGTAATTGTCCTTTTAACAGCGATCGCGTATTTC
GTCTCGCTCAGGCGCAATCACGAATGAATAACGGTTTGGTTGATGCGAGTGATTTTGATGACGAGCGTAA
TGGCTGGCCTGTTGAACAAGTCTGGAAAGAAATGCATAAACTTTTGCCATTCTCACCGGATTCAGTCGTC
ACTCATGGTGATTTCTCACTTGATAACCTTATTTTTGACGAGGGGAAATTAATAGGTTGTATTGATGTTG
GACGAGTCGGAATCGCAGACCGATACCAGGATCTTGCCATCCTATGGAACTGCCTCGGTGAGTTTTCTCC
TTCATTACAGAAACGGCTTTTTCAAAAATATGGTATTGATAATCCTGATATGAATAAATTGCAGTTTCAT
TTGATGCTCGATGAGTTTTTCTAATCAGAATTGGTTAATTGGTTGTAACACTGGCAGAGCATTACGCTGA
CTTGACGGGACGGCGCAAGCTCATGACCAAAATCCCTTAACGTGAGTTACGCGTCGTTCCACTGAGCGTC
AGAGGTATCACTAGTATTACAGAGGTAAGTTATAACAGTCGCCTAACCC
Features (pLannotate 1.2.2; 28 found; start..end, strand, type, name):
     87..675     -  rep_origin     ori: high-copy-number ColE1/pMB1/pBR322/pUC origin of replication
    846..1706    -  CDS            AmpR: β-lactamase; bla; confers resistance to ampicillin, carbenicillin, and related antibiotics
   1707..1778    -  promoter       AmpR promoter: bla
   1857..2456    +  CDS            PuroR: puromycin N-acetyltransferase; pac from Streptomyces alboniger; confers resistance to puromycin
   2461..2541    +  CDS            HBB (fragment): HBB_PONPY - Experimental evidence at transcript level: Swiss-Prot protein existence level 2. Involved in oxygen transport from the lung to the various peripheral tissues. From Pongo pygmaeus (Bornean orangutan).
   2612..2667    +  polyA_signal   β-globin poly(A) signal: rabbit β-globin polyadenylation signal (Gil and Proudfoot, 1987)
   3646..3666    +  protein_bind   attB4: mutant version of attB; core recombination site for the Gateway® BP reaction BP Clonase™
   3734..3945    +  promoter       EF-1α core promoter: core promoter for human elongation factor EF-1α
   3946..4884    +  intron         EF-1α intron A: intron upstream of the start codon of human EF-1α
   4911..4931    +  protein_bind   attB1: mutant version of attB; core recombination site for the Gateway® BP reaction BP Clonase™
   4951..5646    +  CDS            mKate2: mKate2 is a basic (constitutively fluorescent) red fluorescent protein published in 2009, derived from Entacmaea quadricolor. It is reported to be a rapidly-maturing monomer with moderate acid sensitivity.
   5666..5690    -  protein_bind   attB2: mutant version of attB; recombination site for the Gateway® BP reaction BP Clonase™
   5830..5904    +  CDS            HBB (fragment): HBB_PONPY - Experimental evidence at transcript level: Swiss-Prot protein existence level 2. Involved in oxygen transport from the lung to the various peripheral tissues. From Pongo pygmaeus (Bornean orangutan).
   5975..6030    +  polyA_signal   β-globin poly(A) signal: rabbit β-globin polyadenylation signal (Gil and Proudfoot, 1987)
   6414..6439    +  misc_feature   SA: splice acceptor site
   7111..7131    +  protein_bind   attB4: mutant version of attB; core recombination site for the Gateway® BP reaction BP Clonase™
   7199..7410    +  promoter       EF-1α core promoter: core promoter for human elongation factor EF-1α
   7411..8349    +  intron         EF-1α intron A: intron upstream of the start codon of human EF-1α
   8376..8396    +  protein_bind   attB1: mutant version of attB; core recombination site for the Gateway® BP reaction BP Clonase™
   8407..9123    +  CDS            EBFP2: EBFP2 is a basic (constitutively fluorescent) blue fluorescent protein published in 2007, derived from Aequorea victoria. It is reported to be a rapidly-maturing monomer with moderate acid sensitivity.
   9131..9155    -  protein_bind   attB2: mutant version of attB; recombination site for the Gateway® BP reaction BP Clonase™
   9159..9239    +  CDS            HBB (fragment): HBB_PONPY - Experimental evidence at transcript level: Swiss-Prot protein existence level 2. Involved in oxygen transport from the lung to the various peripheral tissues. From Pongo pygmaeus (Bornean orangutan).
   9310..9365    +  polyA_signal   β-globin poly(A) signal: rabbit β-globin polyadenylation signal (Gil and Proudfoot, 1987)
   9748..9770    -  protein_bind   lac operator (fragment): The lac repressor binds to the lac operator to inhibit transcription in E. coli. This inhibition can be relieved by adding lactose or isopropyl-β-D-thiogalactopyranoside (IPTG). lac repressor encoded by lacI
   9774..9804    -  promoter       lac promoter: promoter for the E. coli lac operon
   9819..9840    -  protein_bind   CAP binding site: CAP binding activates transcription in the presence of cAMP. E. coli catabolite activator protein
   9853..9892    -  CDS            lacI (fragment): lac repressor; lacI; The lac repressor binds to the lac operator to inhibit transcription in E. coli. This inhibition can be relieved by adding lactose or isopropyl-β-D-thiogalactopyranoside (IPTG).
  10065..10874   +  CDS            KanR: aminoglycoside phosphotransferase; aph(3')-Ia; confers resistance to kanamycin in bacteria or G418 (Geneticin®) in eukaryotes
