[The description below was written by a language model from this plasmid's Addgene catalogue record and pLannotate feature annotations shown in this document.]
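Description:
LSB-hsa-miR-571 is a mammalian expression, synthetic-biology plasmid of about 11 kb, built on the Low Sensor Backbone (LSB) to report the activity of the human microRNA hsa-miR-571 by fluorescence. It replicates in E. coli from a high-copy ColE1/pUC-type origin and carries both β-lactamase (ampicillin) and aph(3')-Ia (kanamycin) resistance genes, with selection listed on both antibiotics. The depositor warns that the plasmid is inherently unstable because a polyadenylation element is repeated. The feature table is consistent with this, showing three copies of a rabbit β-globin poly(A) signal, each preceded by a short β-globin-like fragment. The depositor also reports small discrepancies between the deposited sequence and the physical plasmid, including 10 bp insertions flanking the puromycin coding region that are said not to impair puromycin selection.

The payload consists of two parallel transcription units, each driven by the human EF-1α core promoter with its intron A and terminated by a β-globin poly(A) signal. One unit expresses the red fluorescent protein mKate2 and the other the blue fluorescent protein EBFP2. Gateway attB4, attB1 and attB2 scars around the promoters and coding sequences indicate modular assembly of these units. According to the record, the hsa-miR-571 target sits in the 3' UTR of the mKate2 transcript, although it is not annotated as a separate feature in the table. When miR-571 is active in a cell, mKate2 output is repressed while EBFP2 is unaffected and serves as an internal reference, so the mKate2-to-EBFP2 ratio measures miRNA activity. A puromycin N-acetyltransferase gene with its own poly(A) signal allows selection in mammalian cells; no promoter for it is annotated.
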