Addgene plasmid #103654: LSB-hsa-miR-571
Purpose: Used to sense miRNA activity using fluorescence based tools. hsa-miR-571 target in 3' UTR of of mKate. miRNA activity can be measured by the repression of mKate2 relative to EBFP2 fluorescent proteins . Plasmid is inherently unstable; please see Depositor Comments
Depositing lab: Ron Weiss. Depositing organization: Massachusetts Institute of Technology. Publication: A mixed antagonistic/synergistic miRNA repression model enables accurate predictions of multi-input miRNA sensor activity. Gam JJ, Babb J, Weiss R. Nat Commun. 2018 Jun 22;9(1):2430. doi: 10.1038/s41467-018-04575-0. PubMed 29934631.
Backbone
  Vector backbone: Low Sensor Backbone (LSB)
  Vector type: Mammalian Expression, Synthetic Biology
Growth in bacteria
  Bacterial resistance: Ampicillin and Kanamycin, 100 & 50 μg/mL
  Growth temperature: 30°C
  Growth strain: NEB Stable
  Copy number: High Copy
Gene/Insert
  Gene/Insert name: hsa-miR-571 target
  Species: H. sapiens (human)
  Entrez Gene: MIR571 (a.k.a. MIRN571, hsa-mir-571)
  Promoter: EF-1a
  Cloning method: Gibson Cloning
Terms and licenses: Academic/Nonprofit Terms; Industry Terms: Not Available to Industry
Depositor comments: Please note that this plasmid is inherently unstable due to a repeating poly A element. We recommend performing a diagnostic digest on multiple colonies upon receipt. The depositors would like to note the presence of several discrepancies between the depositor sequence and physical plasmid sequence. In particular, the sequences upstream and downstream of the puromycin coding region have 10 bp insertions which do not affect the ability to perform puromycin selection. The sequences for those regions within the physical plasmids are as follows: Upstream of Puro: GAATTCGACCGCCTGTCTCAAGGTGCCACC; Downstream of Puro: GCTTTGAGACTACGCGTGAATTCACTCCTC. Please contact if you are interested in this plasmid prior to placing an order.
How to cite: LSB-hsa-miR-571 was a gift from Ron Weiss (Addgene plasmid # 103654 ; http://n2t.net/addgene:103654 ; RRID:Addgene_103654)
