>Addgene plasmid #103654 | LSB-hsa-miR-571 | depositor partial sequence | sequence record 196357 | hsa-miR-571 target
CTCACTCAGATGGCCAACTCA
